Addgene plasmid #100940: LLP251 pEF1a-UNC5C-4-SunTag
Purpose: TALE vector with UNC5C-4 insert fused to SunTagx10, driven by EF1a, with 3xHA tag, no PURO gene
Depositing lab: Ryan Lister. Depositing organization: University of Western Australia. Publication: A modular dCas9-SunTag DNMT3A epigenome editing system overcomes pervasive off-target activity of direct fusion dCas9-DNMT3A constructs. Pflueger C, Tan D, Swain T, Nguyen TV, Pflueger J, Nefzger C, Polo JM, Ford E, Lister R. Genome Res. 2018 Jun 15. pii: gr.233049.117. doi: 10.1101/gr.233049.117. PubMed 29907613.
Backbone
  Vector backbone: LLP250 pEF1a-TALE-SunTag
  Backbone size w/o insert (bp): 4303
  Total vector size (bp): 6000
  Vector type: Mammalian Expression, TALEN
Growth in bacteria
  Bacterial resistance: Ampicillin, 100 μg/mL
  Growth temperature: 30°C
  Growth strain: NEB Stable
  Copy number: Unknown
Gene/Insert
  Gene/Insert name: TALE target sequence for UNC5C, SunTag array (10xGCN4)
  Species: Synthetic
  Insert size (bp): 2000
  Tag / fusion protein: 3xHA (N terminal on insert)
Terms and licenses: Academic/Nonprofit Terms; Industry Terms: Not Available to Industry
How to cite: LLP251 pEF1a-UNC5C-4-SunTag was a gift from Ryan Lister (Addgene plasmid # 100940 ; http://n2t.net/addgene:100940 ; RRID:Addgene_100940)
