[The description below was written by a language model from this plasmid's Addgene catalogue record and pLannotate feature annotations shown in this document.]
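Description:
LLP251 pEF1a-UNC5C-4-SunTag is a mammalian expression plasmid built on the LLP250 pEF1a-TALE-SunTag backbone. It encodes a designer TALE DNA-binding protein directed to a target site at UNC5C, fused to a SunTag array. It is maintained in E. coli through a high-copy ColE1/pUC-type origin and selected with ampicillin via the β-lactamase gene and its own promoter. The record specifies that no puromycin resistance gene is present, so there is no mammalian selection marker. The catalogue lists a total size of about 6 kb, whereas the sequenced record behind the feature table is 7,452 nt, so the catalogue sizes should be read as approximate.

Expression is driven by the strong constitutive human EF-1α promoter. Downstream, the annotation detects an AvrBs3-derived segment, which corresponds to the Xanthomonas TAL effector scaffold. The region that follows is largely unannotated and presumably holds the custom repeat array that specifies the UNC5C-4 target. Several GCN4_v4 peptide matches mark the 10xGCN4 SunTag array. The catalogue also describes an N-terminal 3xHA epitope tag, which the feature table does not call. The transcript ends with a chimeric intron and SV40 polyadenylation signals. The short Csy4, SV40 T antigen, lacI and bom hits are fragments that look like backbone remnants or incidental matches.

In the SunTag system, the repeated GCN4 epitopes recruit multiple copies of an scFv-fused effector expressed from a separate construct. The associated work concerns modular SunTag–DNMT3A epigenome editing, so this plasmid most likely serves as a TALE-based targeting module that brings such effectors to the UNC5C locus.
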