Features (pLannotate 1.2.2; 19 found; start..end, strand, type, name):
     31..83      -  misc_feature   bom (fragment): basis of mobility region from pBR322
    211..277     +  CDS            small t antigen (fragment): SV40 (simian virus 40) small t antigen
    284..1462    +  promoter       EF-1α promoter: strong constitutive promoter for human elongation factor EF-1α
   1571..2128    +  CDS            avrBs3 (fragment): AVRB3_XANEU - Experimental evidence at protein level: Swiss-Prot protein existence level 1. Avirulence protein. Acts as a transcription factor in C.annuum plants. In susceptible plants lacking the Bs3 resistance gene induces expression of a number of genes, including genes homologous to a family of auxin-induced genes, alpha-expansin genes, pectate lyase, anthocyanidin glucoside rhamnosyl transferase and at least one transcription factor, UPA20. Their expression leads to plant hypertrophy in mesophyll cells, probably mainly mediated by UPA20 (PubMed:17962565). In resistant plants induces the h
   3692..3708    +  CDS            Csy4 (fragment): CRISPR-associated endoribonuclease responsible for pre-crRNA processing in Pseudomonas aeruginosa (Haurwitz et al., 2010)
   3908..3964    +  CDS            GCN4_v4: GCN4 peptide optimized to improve solubility while preserving binding to an scFv-GFP fusion protein (Tanenbaum et al., 2014)
   4282..4305    +  CDS            GCN4_v4 (fragment): GCN4 peptide optimized to improve solubility while preserving binding to an scFv-GFP fusion protein (Tanenbaum et al., 2014)
   4574..4596    +  CDS            GCN4_v4 (fragment): GCN4 peptide optimized to improve solubility while preserving binding to an scFv-GFP fusion protein (Tanenbaum et al., 2014)
   4667..4896    +  intron         chimeric intron: chimera between introns from adenovirus and immunoglobulin heavy chain genes
   4968..5052    +  CDS            large T antigen (fragment): large T antigen from SV40 (simian virus 40)
   5075..5196    +  polyA_signal   SV40 poly(A) signal: SV40 polyadenylation signal
   5207..5258    +  polyA_signal   SV40 poly(A) signal (fragment): SV40 polyadenylation signal
   5322..5338    -  protein_bind   lac operator: The lac repressor binds to the lac operator to inhibit transcription in E. coli. This inhibition can be relieved by adding lactose or isopropyl-β-D-thiogalactopyranoside (IPTG). lac repressor encoded by lacI
   5346..5376    -  promoter       lac promoter: promoter for the E. coli lac operon
   5391..5412    -  protein_bind   CAP binding site: CAP binding activates transcription in the presence of cAMP. E. coli catabolite activator protein
   5425..5517    -  CDS            lacI (fragment): lac repressor; lacI; The lac repressor binds to the lac operator to inhibit transcription in E. coli. This inhibition can be relieved by adding lactose or isopropyl-β-D-thiogalactopyranoside (IPTG).
   5700..6288    -  rep_origin     ori: high-copy-number ColE1/pMB1/pBR322/pUC origin of replication
   6459..7319    -  CDS            AmpR: β-lactamase; bla; confers resistance to ampicillin, carbenicillin, and related antibiotics
   7320..7424    -  promoter       AmpR promoter: bla
>Addgene plasmid #100940 | LLP251 pEF1a-UNC5C-4-SunTag | addgene full sequence | sequence record 206120 | Addgene NGS Result
GTCGACGGATCGGGAGATCTCCCGATCCCCTATGGTGCACTCTCAGTACAATCTGCTCTGATGCCGCATA
GTTAAGCCAGTATCTGCTCCCTGCTTGTGTGTTGGAGGTCGCTGAGTAGTGCGCGAGCAAAATTTAAGCT
ACAACAAGGCAAGGCTTGACCGACAATTGCATGAAGAATCTGCTTAGGGTTAGGCGTTTTGCGTGCAAAG
ATGGATAAAGTTTTAAACAGAGAGGAATCTTTGCAGCTAATGGACCTTCTAGGTCTTGAAAGGAGTGGGA
ATTGGCTCCGGTGCCCGTCAGTGGGCAGAGCGCACATCGCCCACAGTCCCCGAGAAGTTGGGGGGAGGGG
TCGGCAATTGAACCGGTGCCTAGAGAAGGTGGCGCGGGGTAAACTGGGAAAGTGATGTCGTGTACTGGCT
CCGCCTTTTTCCCGAGGGTGGGGGAGAACCGTATATAAGTGCAGTAGTCGCCGTGAACGTTCTTTTTCGC
AACGGGTTTGCCGCCAGAACACAGGTAAGTGCCGTGTGTGGTTCCCGCGGGCCTGGCCTCTTTACGGGTT
ATGGCCCTTGCGTGCCTTGAATTACTTCCACCTGGCTGCAGTACGTGATTCTTGATCCCGAGCTTCGGGT
TGGAAGTGGGTGGGAGAGTTCGAGGCCTTGCGCTTAAGGAGCCCCTTCGCCTCGTGCTTGAGTTGAGGCC
TGGCCTGGGCGCTGGGGCCGCCGCGTGCGAATCTGGTGGCACCTTCGCGCCTGTCTCGCTGCTTTCGATA
AGTCTCTAGCCATTTAAAATTTTTGATGACCTGCTGCGACGCTTTTTTTCTGGCAAGATAGTCTTGTAAA
TGCGGGCCAAGATCTGCACACTGGTATTTCGGTTTTTGGGGCCGCGGGCGGCGACGGGGCCCGTGCGTCC
CAGCGCACATGTTCGGCGAGGCGGGGCCTGCGAGCGCGGCCACCGAGAATCGGACGGGGGTAGTCTCAAG
CTGGCCGGCCTGCTCTGGTGCCTGGCCTCGCGCCGCCGTGTATCGCCCCGCCCTGGGCGGCAAGGCTGGC
CCGGTCGGCACCAGTTGCGTGAGCGGAAAGATGGCCGCTTCCCGGCCCTGCTGCAGGGAGCTCAAAATGG
AGGACGCGGCGCTCGGGAGAGCGGGCGGGTGAGTCACCCACACAAAGGAAAAGGGCCTTTCCGTCCTCAG
CCGTCGCTTCATGTGACTCCACGGAGTACCGGGCGCCGTCCAGGCACCTCGATTAGTTCTCGAGCTTTTG
GAGTACGTCGTCTTTAGGTTGGGGGGAGGGGTTTTATGCGATGGAGTTTCCCCACACTGAGTGGGTGGAG
ACTGAAGTTAGGCCAGCTTGGCACTTGATGTAATTCTCCTTGGAATTTGCCCTTTTTGAGTTTGGATCTT
GGTTCATTCTCAAGCCTCAGACAGTGGTTCAAAGTTTTTTTCTTCCATTTCAGGTGTCGTGACGTACGGC
CACCATGTACCCCTATGACGTGCCTGATTACGCCGCTTATCCTTACGATGTGCCCGACTATGCAGCCTAC
CCATACGATGTGCCCGACTACGCCGCAATGGCCCCAAAGAAGAAGCGGAAGGTCGGTATCCACGGAGTCC
CAGCAGCCGTAGATTTGAGAACTTTGGGATATTCACAGCAGCAGCAGGAAAAGATCAAGCCCAAAGTGAG
GTCGACAGTCGCGCAGCATCACGAAGCCCTGGTGGGTCATGGGTTTACACATGCCCACATCGTAGCCTTG
TCGCAGCACCCTGCAGCCCTTGGCACGGTCGCCGTCAAGTACCAGGACATGATTGCGGCGTTGCCGGAAG
CCACACATGAGGCGATCGTCGGTGTGGGGAAACAGTGGAGCGGAGCCCGCGCCCTTGAGGCCCTGTTGAC
GGTCGCGGGAGAGCTGAGAGGGCCTCCCCTTCAGCTGGACACGGGCCAGTTGCTGAAGATCGCGAAGCGG
GGAGGAGTCACGGCGGTCGAGGCGGTGCACGCGTGGCGCAATGCGCTCACGGGAGCACCCCTCAACCTGA
CCCCAGAGCAGGTCGTGGCAATTGCCAGCCACGACGGAGGCAAACAGGCCCTCGAGACAGTGCAGCGGCT
GCTGCCTGTGCTGTGCCAGGCCCACGGGCTAACCCCAGAGCAGGTCGTGGCAATTGCCAGCCACGACGGA
GGCAAACAGGCCCTCGAGACAGTGCAGCGGCTGCTGCCTGTGCTGTGCCAGGCCCACGGACTTACCCCAG
AGCAGGTCGTGGCAATTGCCAGCAATCACGGGGGCAAGCAGGCCCTCGAAACAGTCCAGAGACTGCTGCC
CGTGCTGTGCCAGGCCCACGGCCTGACCCCAGAGCAGGTCGTGGCAATTGCCAGCAACGGCGGGGGAAAG
CAGGCCCTGGAAACCGTCCAGAGACTCCTACCTGTGCTGTGCCAGGCCCACGGSCTRACCCCAGAGCAGG
TCGTGGCAATTGCCAGCCACGACGGAGGCAAACAGGCCCTCGAGACAGTGCAGCGGCTGCTGCCTGTGCT
GTGCCAGGCCCACGGGCTAACCCCAGAGCAGGTCGTGGCAATTGCCAGCCACGACGGAGGCAAACAGGCC
CTCGAGACAGTGCAGCGGCTGCTGCCTGTGCTGTGCCAGGCCCACGGACTTACCCCAGAGCAGGTCGTGG
CAATTGCCAGCAACATCGGCGGAAAGCAGGCTCTGGAGACAGTGCAGAGACTGCTCCCCGTGCTGTGCCA
GGCCCACGGCCTGACCCCAGAGCAGGTCGTGGCAATTGCCAGCAACGGCGGGGGAAAGCAGGCCCTGGAA
ACCGTCCAGAGACTCCTACCTGTGCTGTGCCAGGCCCACGGGCTAACCCCAGAGCAGGTCGTGGCAATTG
CCAGCAACATCGGCGGAAAGCAGGCTCTGGAGACAGTGCAGAGACTGCTCCCCGTGCTGTGCCAGGCCCA
CGGACTTACCCCAGAGCAGGTCGTGGCAATTGCCAGCCACGACGGAGGCAAACAGGCCCTCGAGACAGTG
CAGCGGCTGCTGCCTGTGCTGTGCCAGGCCCACGGCCTGACCCCAGAGCAGGTCGTGGCAATTGCCAGCA
ATCACGGGGGCAAGCAGGCCCTCGAAACAGTCCAGAGACTGCTGCCCGTGCTGTGCCAGGCCCACGGGCT
AACCCCAGAGCAGGTCGTGGCAATTGCCAGCAACGGCGGGGGAAAGCAGGCCCTGGAAACCGTCCAGAGA
CTCCTACCTGTGCTGTGCCAGGCCCACGGACTTACCCCAGAGCAGGTCGTGGCAATTGCCAGCAATCACG
GGGGCAAGCAGGCCCTCGAAACAGTCCAGAGACTGCTGCCCGTGCTGTGCCAGGCCCACGGCCTGACCCC
AGAGCAGGTCGTGGCAATTGCCAGCAACGGCGGGGGAAAGCAGGCCCTGGAAACCGTCCAGAGACTCCTA
CCTGTGCTGTGCCAGGCCCACGGGCTAACCCCAGAGCAGGTCGTGGCAATTGCCAGCAATCACGGGGGCA
AGCAGGCCCTCGAAACAGTCCAGAGACTGCTGCCCGTGCTGTGCCAGGCCCACGGACTTACGCCTGAGCA
GGTAGTGGCTATTGCATCCAATCACGGAGGCAGACCCGCACTGGAGTCAATCGTGGCCCAGCTTTCGAGG
CCGGACCCCGCGCTGGCCGCACTCACTAATGATCATCTTGTAGCGCTGGCCTGCCTCGGCGGACGACCCG
CCTTGGATGCGGTGAAGAAGGGGCTCCCGCACGCGCCTGCATTGATTAAGCGGACCAACAGAAGGATTCC
CGAGAGGACATCACATCGAGTGGCAGGTGGCGGAGGGTCTGGGGGAGGCGGTAGTCAGGCCAGCCCGAAA
AAGAAAAGAAAAGTGGGACGGGCGAAAGGAGGCGGTGGCTCAGGCGGTGGGGGAAGCGAAGAACTTTTGA
GCAAGAATTATCATCTTGAGAACGAAGTGGCTCGTCTTAAGAAAGGTTCTGGCAGTGGAGAAGAACTGCT
TTCAAAGAATTACCACCTGGAAAATGAGGTAGCTAGACTGAAAAAGGGGAGCGGAAGTGGGGAGGAGTTG
CTGAGCAAAAATTATCATTTGGAGAACGAAGTAGCACGACTAAAGAAAGGGTCCGGATCGGGTGAGGAGT
TACTCTCGAAAAATTATCATCTCGAAAACGAAGTGGCTCGGCTAAAAAAGGGCAGTGGTTCTGGAGAAGA
GCTATTATCTAAAAACTACCACCTCGAAAATGAGGTGGCACGCTTAAAAAAGGGAAGTGGCAGTGGTGAA
GAGCTACTATCCAAGAATTATCATCTTGAGAACGAGGTAGCGCGTTTGAAGAAGGGTTCCGGCTCAGGAG
AGGAACTGCTCTCGAAGAACTATCATCTTGAAAATGAGGTCGCTCGATTAAAAAAGGGATCGGGCAGTGG
TGAGGAACTACTTTCAAAGAATTACCACCTCGAAAACGAAGTAGCTCGATTAAAGAAAGGTTCAGGGTCG
GGTGAAGAATTACTGAGTAAAAATTATCATCTGGAAAATGAGGTAGCGAGACTAAAAAAGGGGAGTGGTT
CTGGCGAGGAATTGCTATCGAAAAATTATCATCTTGAGAACGAAGTTGCTAGGCTCAAAAAGTGAGGGGG
AGGCTAACTGGAATTAATTCGCTGTCTGCGAGGGCCAGCTGTTGGGGTGAGTACTCCCTCTCAAAAGCGG
GCATGACTTCTGCGCTAAGATTGTCAGTTTCCAAAAACGAGGAGGATTTGATATTCACCTGGCCCGCGGT
GATGCCTTTGAGGGTGGCCGCGTCCATCTGGTCAGAAAAGACAATCTTTTTGTTGTCAAGCTTGAGGTGT
GGCAGGCTTGAGATCTGGCCATACACTTGAGTGACAATGACATCCACTTTGCCTTTCTCTCCACAGGTGT
CCACTCCCAGGTCCAACTGCAGGTCGATTTAAATGGGAATTCCACAGCGGCCGCATGTCTAGATAACTGA
TCATAATCAGCCATACCACATTTGTAGAGGTTTTACTTGCTTTAAAAAACCTCCCACACCTCCCCCTGAA
CCTGAAACATAAAATGAATGCAATTGTTGTTGTTAACTTGTTTATTGCAGCTTATAATGGTTACAAATAA
AGCAATAGCATCACAAATTTCACAAATAAAGCATTTTTTTCACTGCATTCTAGTTGTGGTTTGTCCAAAC
TCATCAATGTATCTTAATGCGTCGAGTGCATTCTAGTTGTGGTTTGTCCAAACTCATCAATGTATCTTAT
CATGTCTGTATACCGTCGACCTCTAGCTAGAGCTTGGCGTAATCATGGTCATAGCTGTTTCCTGTGTGAA
ATTGTTATCCGCTCACAATTCCACACAACATACGAGCCGGAAGCATAAAGTGTAAAGCCTGGGGTGCCTA
ATGAGTGAGCTAACTCACATTAATTGCGTTGCGCTCACTGCCCGCTTTCCAGTCGGGAAACCTGTCGTGC
CAGCTGCATTAATGAATCGGCCAACGCGCGGGGAGAGGCGGTTTGCGTATTGGGCGCTCTTCCGCTTCCT
CGCTCACTGACTCGCTGCGCTCGGTCGTTCGGCTGCGGCGAGCGGTATCAGCTCACTCAAAGGCGGTAAT
ACGGTTATCCACAGAATCAGGGGATAACGCAGGAAAGAACATGTGAGCAAAAGGCCAGCAAAAGGCCAGG
AACCGTAAAAAGGCCGCGTTGCTGGCGTTTTTCCATAGGCTCCGCCCCCCTGACGAGCATCACAAAAATC
GACGCTCAAGTCAGAGGTGGCGAAACCCGACAGGACTATAAAGATACCAGGCGTTTCCCCCTGGAAGCTC
CCTCGTGCGCTCTCCTGTTCCGACCCTGCCGCTTACCGGATACCTGTCCGCCTTTCTCCCTTCGGGAAGC
GTGGCGCTTTCTCATAGCTCACGCTGTAGGTATCTCAGTTCGGTGTAGGTCGTTCGCTCCAAGCTGGGCT
GTGTGCACGAACCCCCCGTTCAGCCCGACCGCTGCGCCTTATCCGGTAACTATCGTCTTGAGTCCAACCC
GGTAAGACACGACTTATCGCCACTGGCAGCAGCCACTGGTAACAGGATTAGCAGAGCGAGGTATGTAGGC
GGTGCTACAGAGTTCTTGAAGTGGTGGCCTAACTACGGCTACACTAGAAGAACAGTATTTGGTATCTGCG
CTCTGCTGAAGCCAGTTACCTTCGGAAAAAGAGTTGGTAGCTCTTGATCCGGCAAACAAACCACCGCTGG
TAGCGGTGGTTTTTTTGTTTGCAAGCAGCAGATTACGCGCAGAAAAAAAGGATCTCAAGAAGATCCTTTG
ATCTTTTCTACGGGGTCTGACGCTCAGTGGAACGAAAACTCACGTTAAGGGATTTTGGTCATGAGATTAT
CAAAAAGGATCTTCACCTAGATCCTTTTAAATTAAAAATGAAGTTTTAAATCAATCTAAAGTATATATGA
GTAAACTTGGTCTGACAGTTACCAATGCTTAATCAGTGAGGCACCTATCTCAGCGATCTGTCTATTTCGT
TCATCCATAGTTGCCTGACTCCCCGTCGTGTAGATAACTACGATACGGGAGGGCTTACCATCTGGCCCCA
GTGCTGCAATGATACCGCGAGACCCACGCTCACCGGCTCCAGATTTATCAGCAATAAACCAGCCAGCCGG
AAGGGCCGAGCGCAGAAGTGGTCCTGCAACTTTATCCGCCTCCATCCAGTCTATTAATTGTTGCCGGGAA
GCTAGAGTAAGTAGTTCGCCAGTTAATAGTTTGCGCAACGTTGTTGCCATTGCTACAGGCATCGTGGTGT
CACGCTCGTCGTTTGGTATGGCTTCATTCAGCTCCGGTTCCCAACGATCAAGGCGAGTTACATGATCCCC
CATGTTGTGCAAAAAAGCGGTTAGCTCCTTCGGTCCTCCGATCGTTGTCAGAAGTAAGTTGGCCGCAGTG
TTATCACTCATGGTTATGGCAGCACTGCATAATTCTCTTACTGTCATGCCATCCGTAAGATGCTTTTCTG
TGACTGGTGAGTACTCAACCAAGTCATTCTGAGAATAGTGTATGCGGCGACCGAGTTGCTCTTGCCCGGC
GTCAATACGGGATAATACCGCGCCACATAGCAGAACTTTAAAAGTGCTCATCATTGGAAAACGTTCTTCG
GGGCGAAAACTCTCAAGGATCTTACCGCTGTTGAGATCCAGTTCGATGTAACCCACTCGTGCACCCAACT
GATCTTCAGCATCTTTTACTTTCACCAGCGTTTCTGGGTGAGCAAAAACAGGAAGGCAAAATGCCGCAAA
AAAGGGAATAAGGGCGACACGGAAATGTTGAATACTCATACTCTTCCTTTTTCAATATTATTGAAGCATT
TATCAGGGTTATTGTCTCATGAGCGGATACATATTTGAATGTATTTAGAAAAATAAACAAATAGGGGTTC
CGCGCACATTTCCCCGAAAAGTGCCACCTGAC
